>Addgene plasmid #98623 | pCR8/GW/TOPO-ETV1 | addgene full sequence | sequence record 182704 | Addgene NGS Result
GTAAAACGACGGCCAGTCTTAAGCTCGGGCCCCAAATAATGATTTTATTTTGACTGATAGTGACCTGTTC
GTTGCAACAAATTGATGAGCAATGCTTTTTTATAATGCCAACTTTGTACAAAAAAGCAGGCTCCGAATTC
GCCCTTACCATGGATGGATTTTATGACCAGCAAGTGCCTTACGTGGTCACCAACAGTCAGCGTGGGAGAA
ACTGTACCGAGAAACCAACAAATGTCAGGAAAAGAAAATTCATTAACAGAGATCTGGCTCATGATTCAGA
AGAACTCTTTCAAGATCTGAGTCAGTTACAAGAAACATGGCTTGCTGAAGCTCAGGTACCTGACAATGAT
GAGCAGTTTGTTCCAGACTATCAGGCTGAAAGTTTGGCTTTTCATGGCCTCCCACTGAAAATCAAGAAAG
AACCCCACAGCCCATGTTCAGAACTCGGGTCTGCTTGCAGTCAAGAGCAGCCCTTTAAATTCAGCTATGG
AGAAAAGTGCCTGTACAATGTCAGTGCCTATGATCAGAAGCCACAAGTGGGAATGAGGCCCTCCAATCCC
CCGACACCATCCAGCACTCCAGTGTCCCCACTACACCATGCATCTCCAAACACAGCTCATACTCCGAAAC
CTGACCGGGCCTTCCCAGCTCACCTCCCTCCTTCTCAGTCCATACCAGACAGCACCTACCCCATGGACCA
CAGATTTCGCCGCCAGCTTTCTGAACCCTGTAATTCTTTTCCTCCTTTGCCGACAATGCCAAGGGAAGGG
CGTCCTATGTACCAACGCCAGATGTCTGAGCCAAACATCCCCTTCCCACCACAAGGCTTTAAGCAGGAGT
ACCACGACCCAGTCTATGAACATACCACCATGGTTGGCGGTGCAGCCAGCCAAAGCTTCCCCCCTCCTTT
GATGATCAAACAGGAACCCAGAGATTTTGCATATGACTCAGAAGTGCCTAGCTGCCACTCCATTTATATG
AGGCAAGAAGGCTTCCTGGCTCATCCAAGCAGAACAGAAGGCTGCATGTTTGAGAAGGGTCCCAGGCAGT
TCTATGATGACACCTGTGTGGTCCCGGAGAAGTTCGATGGGGACATTAAGCAAGAGCCTGGAATGTACCG
GGAAGGACCCACGTACCAGAGGCGAGGATCCCTCCAGCTCTGGCAGTTTTTGGTAGCTCTTCTGGATGAC
CCTTCAAATTCTCATTTCATTGCCTGGACTGGACGAGGCATGGAATTTAAACTGATTGAGCCCGAAGAGG
TGGCCCGGCGTTGGGGCATTCAGAAGAACAGGCCGGCGATGAACTATGACAAACTTAGTCGTTCTCTCCG
CTATTATTATGAGAAGGGAATCATGCAAAAGGTGGCTGGAGAAAGATACGTGTACAAATTTGTGTGTGAC
CCGGAAGCCCTTTTCTCTATGGCCTTTCCGGATAACCAGCGCCCACTGCTGAAGACGGACATGGAACGTC
ACATCAACGAAGAGGACACAGTGCCTCTGTCTCACTTTGATGAGAGCATGACCTACATGCCCGAAGGGGG
CTGCTGCAACCCTCACCCCTACAACGAAGGATACGTGTACAAGGGCGAATTCGACCCAGCTTTCTTGTAC
AAAGTTGGCATTATAAAAAATAATTGCTCATCAATTTGTTGCAACGAACAGGTCACTATCAGTCAAAATA
AAATCATTATTTGCCATCCAGCTGATATCCCCTATAGTGAGTCGTATTACATGGTCATAGCTGTTTCCTG
GCAGCTCTGGCCCGTGTCTCAAAATCTCTGATGTTACATTGCACAAGATAAAAATATATCATCATGCCTC
CTCTAGACCAGCCAGGACAGAAATGCCTCGACTTCGCTGCTACCCAAGGTTGCCGGGTGACGCACACCGT
GGAAACGGATGAAGGCACGAACCCAGTGGACATAAGCCTGTTCGGTTCGTAAGCTGTAATGCAAGTAGCG
TATGCGCTCACGCAACTGGTCCAGAACCTTGACCGAACGCAGCGGTGGTAACGGCGCAGTGGCGGTTTTC
ATGGCTTGTTATGACTGTTTTTTTGGGGTACAGTCTATGCCTCGGGCATCCAAGCAGCAAGCGCGTTACG
CCGTGGGTCGATGTTTGATGTTATGGAGCAGCAACGATGTTACGCAGCAGGGCAGTCGCCCTAAAACAAA
GTTAAACATTATGAGGGAAGCGGTGATCGCCGAAGTATCGACTCAACTATCAGAGGTAGTTGGCGTCATC
GAGCGCCATCTCGAACCGACGTTGCTGGCCGTACATTTGTACGGCTCCGCAGTGGATGGCGGCCTGAAGC
CACACAGTGATATTGATTTGCTGGTTACGGTGACCGTAAGGCTTGATGAAACAACGCGGCGAGCTTTGAT
CAACGACCTTTTGGAAACTTCGGCTTCCCCTGGAGAGAGCGAGATTCTCCGCGCTGTAGAAGTCACCATT
GTTGTGCACGACGACATCATTCCGTGGCGTTATCCAGCTAAGCGCGAACTGCAATTTGGAGAATGGCAGC
GCAATGACATTCTTGCAGGTATCTTCGAGCCAGCCACGATCGACATTGATCTGGCTATCTTGCTGACAAA
AGCAAGAGAACATAGCGTTGCCTTGGTAGGTCCAGCGGCGGAGGAACTCTTTGATCCGGTTCCTGAACAG
GATCTATTTGAGGCGCTAAATGAAACCTTAACGCTATGGAACTCGCCGCCCGACTGGGCTGGCGATGAGC
GAAATGTAGTGCTTACGTTGTCCCGCATTTGGTACAGCGCAGTAACCGGCAAAATCGCGCCGAAGGATGT
CGCTGCCGACTGGGCAATGGAGCGCCTGCCGGCCCAGTATCAGCCCGTCATACTTGAAGCTAGACAGGCT
TATCTTGGACAAGAAGAAGATCGCTTGGCCTCGCGCGCAGATCAGTTGGAAGAATTTGTCCACTACGTGA
AAGGCGAGATCACCAAGGTAGTCGGCAAATAACCCTCGAGCCACCCATGACCAAAATCCCTTAACGTGAG
TTACGCGTCGTTCCACTGAGCGTCAGACCCCGTAGAAAAGATCAAAGGATCTTCTTGAGATCCTTTTTTT
CTGCGCGTAATCTGCTGCTTGCAAACAAAAAAACCACCGCTACCAGCGGTGGTTTGTTTGCCGGATCAAG
AGCTACCAACTCTTTTTCCGAAGGTAACTGGCTTCAGCAGAGCGCAGATACCAAATACTGTTCTTCTAGT
GTAGCCGTAGTTAGGCCACCACTTCAAGAACTCTGTAGCACCGCCTACATACCTCGCTCTGCTAATCCTG
TTACCAGTGGCTGCTGCCAGTGGCGATAAGTCGTGTCTTACCGGGTTGGACTCAAGACGATAGTTACCGG
ATAAGGCGCAGCGGTCGGGCTGAACGGGGGGTTCGTGCACACAGCCCAGCTTGGAGCGAACGACCTACAC
CGAACTGAGATACCTACAGCGTGAGCTATGAGAAAGCGCCACGCTTCCCGAAGGGAGAAAGGCGGACAGG
TATCCGGTAAGCGGCAGGGTCGGAACAGGAGAGCGCACGAGGGAGCTTCCAGGGGGAAACGCCTGGTATC
TTTATAGTCCTGTCGGGTTTCGCCACCTCTGACTTGAGCGTCGATTTTTGTGATGCTCGTCAGGGGGGCG
GAGCCTATGGAAAAACGCCAGCAACGCGGCCTTTTTACGGTTCCTGGCCTTTTGCTGGCCTTTTGCTCAC
ATGTTCTTTCCTGCGTTATCCCCTGATTCTGTGGATAACCGTATTACCGCCTTTGAGTGAGCTGATACCG
CTCGCCGCAGCCGAACGACCGAGCGCAGCGAGTCAGTGAGCGAGGAAGCGGAAGAGCGCCCAATACGCAA
ACCGCCTCTCCCCGCGCGTTGGCCGATTCATTAATGCAGCTGGCACGACAGGTTTCCCGACTGGAAAGCG
GGCAGTGAGCGCAACGCAATTAATACGCGTACCGCTAGCCAGGAAGAGTTTGTAGAAACGCAAAAAGGCC
ATCCGTCAGGATGGCCTTCTGCTTAGTTTGATGCCTGGCAGTTTATGGCGGGCGTCCTGCCCGCCACCCT
CCGGGCCGTTGCTTCACAACGTTCAAATCCGCTCCCGGCGGATTTGTCCTACTCAGGAGAGCGTTCACCG
ACAAACAACAGATAAAACGAAAGGCCCAGTCTTCCGACTGAGCCTTTCGTTTTATTTGATGCCTGGCAGT
TCCCTACTCTCGCGTTAACGCTAGCATGGATGTTTTCCCAGTCACGACGTT
Features (pLannotate 1.2.2; 12 found; start..end, strand, type, name):
     33..132     +  protein_bind   attL1: mutant version of attL; recombination site for the Gateway® LR reaction LR Clonase™
    150..1580    +  CDS            Etv1: ETV1_MOUSE - Also known as Er81, Etsrp81. Experimental evidence at protein level: Swiss-Prot protein existence level 1. Transcriptional activator that binds to DNA sequences containing the consensus pentanucleotide 5'-CGGA[AT]-3'. From Mus musculus (Mouse).
   1594..1693    -  protein_bind   attL2: mutant version of attL; recombination site for the Gateway® LR reaction LR Clonase™
   1711..1729    -  promoter       T7 promoter: promoter for bacteriophage T7 RNA polymerase
   1919..1942    +  promoter       Pc promoter (fragment): intI1 (promoter lies within the coding sequence); class 1 integron promoter
   2118..2174    +  CDS            GmR (fragment): gentamycin acetyltransferase; aacC1; confers resistance to gentamycin
   2181..2972    +  CDS            SmR: aminoglycoside adenylyltransferase (Murphy, 1985); aadA; confers resistance to spectinomycin and streptomycin
   3065..3653    +  rep_origin     ori: high-copy-number ColE1/pMB1/pBR322/pUC origin of replication
   3836..3928    +  CDS            lacI (fragment): lac repressor; lacI; The lac repressor binds to the lac operator to inhibit transcription in E. coli. This inhibition can be relieved by adding lactose or isopropyl-β-D-thiogalactopyranoside (IPTG).
   3983..4010    -  terminator     rrnB T2 terminator: transcription terminator T2 from the E. coli rrnB gene
   4142..4185    +  terminator     rrnB T1 terminator: Escherichia coli rrnB; transcription terminator T1 from the E. coli rrnB gene
   4232..17      -  CDS            lacZα (fragment) (across the origin): LacZα fragment of β-galactosidase; lacZ fragment
