[The description below was written by a language model from this plasmid's Addgene catalogue record and pLannotate feature annotations shown in this document.]
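Description:
pCR8/GW/TOPO-ETV1 is a Gateway entry clone built in the commercial pCR8/GW/TOPO backbone, a small TOPO TA cloning vector maintained in E. coli. It replicates from a high-copy ColE1/pUC-type origin and is selected with spectinomycin through the aadA aminoglycoside adenylyltransferase gene (SmR), which is preceded by a fragment of a class 1 integron Pc promoter. Short annotated fragments of GmR, lacI and lacZα are backbone remnants rather than functional genes. The rrnB T1 and T2 terminators sit upstream of the cloning region, where they insulate the insert from read-through transcription originating in the backbone. The sequenced plasmid is about 4.25 kb, consistent with the roughly 2.8 kb backbone plus insert.

The payload is the mouse Etv1 coding sequence (also known as ER81 or Etsrp81), which encodes an ETS-family transcriptional activator that recognises a GGA-core motif. It was inserted by TOPO cloning between the attL1 and attL2 recombination sites, in the attL1-to-attL2 orientation. According to the depositor, the insert carries a Kozak sequence and lacks a stop codon, a design that allows in-frame C-terminal fusions once the ORF has been moved into a suitable destination vector. No eukaryotic promoter is present. The only promoter near the insert is a T7 promoter beyond attL2 that points back toward the insert, so it would produce antisense transcripts and commonly serves as a sequencing primer site. The plasmid is therefore a shuttle intermediate rather than an expression construct: an LR Clonase reaction transfers ETV1 into attR-containing destination vectors that supply the promoter, tags and host-specific elements. The record does not specify which destination vectors were used downstream.
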