Addgene plasmid #98623: pCR8/GW/TOPO-ETV1
Purpose: Gateway entry TOPO TA cloning vector for ETV1
Depositing lab: Richard Harvey. Depositing organization: Victor Chang Cardiac Research Institute. Publication: NKX2-5 mutations causative for congenital heart disease retain functionality and are directed to hundreds of targets. Bouveret R, Waardenberg AJ, Schonrock N, Ramialison M, Doan T, de Jong D, Bondue A, Kaur G, Mohamed S, Fonoudi H, Chen CM, Wouters MA, Bhattacharya S, Plachta N, Dunwoodie SL, Chapman G, Blanpain C, Harvey RP. Elife. 2015 Jul 6;4. doi: 10.7554/eLife.06942. PubMed 26146939.
Backbone
  Vector backbone: pCR8/GW/TOPO
  Backbone manufacturer: Invitrogen
  Backbone size w/o insert (bp): 2817
  Vector type: TOPO TA cloning vector
Growth in bacteria
  Bacterial resistance: Spectinomycin, 50 μg/mL
  Growth temperature: 37°C
  Growth strain: NEB Stable
  Copy number: High Copy
Gene/Insert
  Gene/Insert name: ETV1
  Species: M. musculus (mouse)
  Entrez Gene: Etv1 (a.k.a. ER81, Etsrp81)
  Cloning method: TOPO Cloning
Terms and licenses: Academic/Nonprofit Terms; Industry Terms: Not Available to Industry
Depositor comments: Insert contains Kozak sequence and no stop codon
How to cite: pCR8/GW/TOPO-ETV1 was a gift from Richard Harvey (Addgene plasmid # 98623 ; http://n2t.net/addgene:98623 ; RRID:Addgene_98623)
